Addgene plasmid #101068: pNO183
Purpose: ppsR2-bphP1 bicistronic operon plasmid
Depositing lab: Jeffrey Tabor. Depositing organization: Rice University. Publication: Engineering an E. coli near-infrared light sensor. Ong NTX, Olson EJ, Tabor JJ. ACS Synth Biol. 2017 Nov 1. doi: 10.1021/acssynbio.7b00289. PubMed 29091422.
Backbone
  Vector backbone: pProTet.E333
  Total vector size (bp): 5684
  Vector type: Bacterial Expression, Synthetic Biology
Growth in bacteria
  Bacterial resistance: Chloramphenicol, 25 μg/mL
  Growth temperature: 37°C
  Growth strain: DH5alpha
  Copy number: High Copy
Gene/Insert 1
  Gene/Insert name: ppsR2
  Species: Rhodopseudomonas palustris CGA009
  Insert size (bp): 1395
  GenBank ID: WP_011157097.1
  Entrez Gene: ppsR2 (a.k.a. RPA1536)
Gene/Insert 2
  Gene/Insert name: bphP1 (alt name: rpa1537)
  Species: Rhodopseudomonas palustris CGA009
  Insert size (bp): 2196
  Mutation: insert guanine at position 430 to fix frameshift deletion
Terms and licenses: Academic/Nonprofit Terms; Industry Terms: Not Available to Industry
How to cite: pNO183 was a gift from Jeffrey Tabor (Addgene plasmid # 101068 ; http://n2t.net/addgene:101068 ; RRID:Addgene_101068)
