[The description below was written by a language model from this plasmid's Addgene catalogue record and pLannotate feature annotations shown in this document.]
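Description:
pNO183 is a 5,684 bp bacterial expression plasmid built on the pProTet.E333 backbone and used in synthetic biology work to engineer a near-infrared light sensor in E. coli. It replicates from a high-copy ColE1/pMB1-type origin and is selected with chloramphenicol. Resistance comes from a cat (chloramphenicol acetyltransferase) gene driven by its native cat promoter and followed by a lambda t0 terminator, on the opposite strand to the payload.

The payload is a bicistronic operon carrying two genes from Rhodopseudomonas palustris CGA009: ppsR2 (about 1.4 kb), which encodes a transcriptional repressor, and bphP1 (about 2.2 kb), which encodes a bacteriophytochrome photoreceptor. The bphP1 coding sequence has a guanine inserted at position 430 to correct a frameshift deletion and restore the full reading frame. In the native organism, BphP1 responds to near-infrared light and interacts with PpsR2 to relieve its repression, so co-expressing the two from one transcript supplies both the sensing and regulatory halves of a light-controlled gene switch.

The automated feature table detects only a portion of bphP1 (labelled RpBphP1, and described there as a fluorescent protein because engineered derivatives exist) and does not annotate ppsR2, although the unannotated region upstream is large enough to hold it. Downstream of the operon lie the rrnB T1 and T7Te terminators and a fragment of a pUC-type multiple cloning site. The record does not identify the promoter driving the operon, and none is annotated. Any output promoter or reporter, or a chromophore-producing enzyme, would presumably be supplied from elsewhere, as none appears in this record.
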