Features (pLannotate 1.2.2; 8 found; start..end, strand, type, name):
    181..275     -  terminator     lambda t0 terminator: transcription terminator from phage lambda
    299..955     -  CDS            cat: CAT_ECOLX - Experimental evidence at protein level: Swiss-Prot protein existence level 1. This enzyme is an effector of chloramphenicol resistance in bacteria. From Escherichia coli. This protein is used as a marker in many commonly used cloning vectors, such as pACYC184.
    956..1054    -  promoter       cat promoter: promoter of the E. coli cat gene encoding chloramphenicol acetyltransferase
   2672..3610    +  CDS            RpBphP1: RpBphP1 is a fluorescent protein published in 2012, derived from Rhodopseudomonas palustris.
   4873..4944    +  terminator     rrnB T1 terminator: transcription terminator T1 from the E. coli rrnB gene
   4960..4987    +  terminator     T7Te terminator: phage T7 early transcription terminator
   4994..5038    +  misc_feature   MCS (fragment): pUC18/19 multiple cloning site
   5189..93      -  rep_origin     ori (across the origin): high-copy-number ColE1/pMB1/pBR322/pUC origin of replication
>Addgene plasmid #101068 | pNO183 | addgene full sequence | sequence record 194033 | Addgene NGS Result
GGTAGCTCTTGATCCGGCAAACAAACCACCGCTGGTAGCGGTGGTTTTTTTGTTTGCAAGCAGCAGATTA
CGCGCAGAAAAAAAGGATCTCAAGAAGATCCTTTGATCTTTTCTACGGGGTCTGACGCTCAGTGGAACGA
AAACTCACGTTAAGGGATTTTGGTCATGACTAGTGCTTGGATTCTCACCAATAAAAAACGCCCGGCGGCA
ACCGAGCGTTCTGAACAAATCCAGATGGAGTTCTGAGGTCATTACTGGATCTATCAACAGGAGTCCAAGC
GAGCTCGATATCAAATTACGCCCCGCCCTGCCACTCATCGCAGTACTGTTGTAATTCATTAAGCATTCTG
CCGACATGGAAGCCATCACAAACGGCATGATGAACCTGAATCGCCAGCGGCATCAGCACCTTGTCGCCTT
GCGTATAATATTTGCCCATGGTGAAAACGGGGGCGAAGAAGTTGTCCATATTGGCCACGTTTAAATCAAA
ACTGGTGAAACTCACCCAGGGATTGGCTGAGACGAAAAACATATTCTCAATAAACCCTTTAGGGAAATAG
GCCAGGTTTTCACCATAACACGCCACATCTTGCGAATATATGTGTAGAAACTGCCGGAAATCGTCGTGGT
ATTCACTCCAGAGCGATGAAAACGTTTCAGTTTGCTCATGGAAAACGGTGTAACAAGGGTGAACACTATC
CCATATCACCAGCTCACCGTCTTTCATTGCCATACGAAATTCCGGATGAGCATTCATCAGGCGGGCAAGA
ATGTGAATAAAGGCCGGATAAAACTTGTGCTTATTTTTCTTTACGGTCTTTAAAAAGGCCGTAATATCCA
GCTGAACGGTCTGGTTATAGGTACATTGAGCAACTGACTGAAATGCCTCAAAATGTTCTTTACGATGCCA
TTGGGATATATCAACGGTGGTATATCCAGTGATTTTTTTCTCCATTTTAGCTTCCTTAGCTCCTGAAAAT
CTCGATAACTCAAAAAATACGACCGGTAGTGATCTTATTTCATTATGGTGAAAGTTGGAACCTCTTACGG
GCCGGCCAACGTCTCATTTTCGCCAGATATCGACGTCTAAGAAACCATTATTATCATGACATTAACCTAT
AAAAATAGGCGTATCACGAGGCCCTTTCGTCTTCACCTCGAGAAAAAGAGTATTGACTTAAAGTCTAACC
TATAGGTATAATGTGTGGACATCGCGTCCCAATAGCTCTAGAGAAGGTTACCATGGCGTCAAAGTCCGTT
CATGCCGACATCACCCTTCTGCTCGATATGGAGGGTGTGATTCGCGAAGCCACCCTGTCTCCGACGATGG
CGGCCGAGAGCGTGGACGGTTGGCTGGGGCGTCGCTGGAGCGACATCGCCGGCGCCGAAGGCGGCGACAA
GGTTCGCCGCATGGTCGAAGACGCCCGCCGCAGCGGCATCTCGGCTTTCCGCCAGATCAATCAGCCTTTC
CCGAGCGGCGTCGAAATCCCGATCGAATTCACCACGATGCTGCTGGGCGATCGCACCGGCATGATCGCGG
TCGGCAAGAACATGCAGGCGGTCACCGAGCTGCATTCCCGGCTGATCGCTGCGCAGCAGGCGATGGAGCG
CGACTATTGGCGGTTGCGTGAATTGGAGACTCGCTACCGCCTGGTGTTCGACGCTGCCGCCGATGCGGTG
ATGATCGTCTCCGCCGGCGACATGCGCATCGTCGAAGCCAACCGGGCGGCGGTGAATGCGATCAGCCGCG
TCGAGCGCGGCAATGACGACCTTGCGGGGCGTGATTTCCTCGCCGAAGTGGCGGCTGCCGATCGCGATGC
GGTGCGCGACATGCTGGCCCAGGTGCGTCAGCGCGGCACCGCACTCAGCGTCCTCGTTCATCTCGGCCGT
TACGACCGCGCCTGGATGCTGCGCGGTTCGCTGATGTCGTCCGAGCGTCGTCAGGTTTTCCTGCTGCACT
TCACCCCGGTGACCACGACTCCCGCGATCGACGACGTCGACGATGATGCCGTGCTGCGCGGGCTGATCGA
TCGCATTCCCGACGGGTTCGTCGCACTGGATTCGGAAGGCGTCGTTCGTCACGCCAACCAGGCGTTTCTC
GATCTGGTCCAGATCGGCTCCAAGCCTGCGGCGGTCGGACGATCGCTGGGCGTCTGGATGGGTCGTCCGG
GCGCCGATCTGTCCAGCTTGCTGACGCTGCTGCGGCGCTACAAGACGGTGCGGCTGTTCCAAACGACGAT
CCGCGGCGAGCTCGGCACCGAGACTGAAGTCGAGGTGTCGGCCGTCGACGGCGAGGACGACCAATACATC
GGCGTTCTGATGCGCAATGTCGCGCGACGCCTCGACGCTGCGGACGACCACGATGCCTTGCGTCAGGCGC
TCGGCCCGATCAGCAAGCAGCTCGGGCGATCCTCGCTGCGCAAGCTGGTGAAGAACGCCGTGAGCATTGT
CGAGCAGCACTACGTGAAGGAAGCGCTGTTGCGATCCAAGGGCAATCGCACGGCAACTGCCGAACTGCTC
GGATTGAGCCGGCAGAGCCTTTATGCAAAACTCAACTGCTACGGCTTCGACGACAAAGGTGTCGTTGCTT
CTGCTGCCGACGGTGCAGAGGGCGCCTCAGACGACGCAGAGGATTGAGACACCATCTACAAAATAGATAG
AGGATAATATGGCAGGTCATGCCTCTGGCAGCCCCGCATTCGGGACCGCCGATCTTTCGAATTGCGAACG
TGAAGAGATCCACCTCGCCGGCTCGATCCAGCCGCATGGCGCGCTTCTGGTCGTCAGCGAGCCGGATCAT
CGCATCATCCAGGCCAGCGCCAACGCCGCGGAATTTCTGAATCTCGGAAGCGTGCTCGGCGTTCCGCTCG
CCGAGATCGACGGCGATCTGTTGATCAAGATCCTGCCGCATCTCGATCCCACCGCCGAAGGCATGCCGGT
CGCGGTGCGCTGCCGGATCGGCAATCCCTCCACGGAGTACGACGGTCTGATGCATCGGCCTCCGGAAGGC
GGGCTGATCATCGAGCTCGAACGTGCCGGCCCGCCGATCGATCTGTCCGGCACGCTGGCGCCGGCGCTGG
AGCGGATCCGCACGGCGGGCTCGCTGCGCGCGCTGTGCGATGACACCGCGCTGCTGTTTCAGCAGTGCAC
CGGCTACGACCGGGTGATGGTGTATCGCTTCGACGAGCAGGGCCACGGCGAAGTGTTCTCCGAGCGCCAC
GTGCCCGGGCTCGAATCCTATTTCGGCAACCGCTATCCGTCGTCGGACATTCCGCAGATGGCGCGGCGGC
TGTACGAGCGGCAGCGCGTCCGCGTGCTGGTCGACGTCAGCTATCAGCCGGTGCCGCTGGAGCCGCGGCT
GTCGCCGCTGACCGGGCGCGATCTCGACATGTCGGGCTGCTTCCTGCGCTCGATGTCGCCGATCCATCTG
CAGTACCTGAAGAACATGGGCGTGCGCGCCACCCTGGTGGTGTCGCTGGTGGTCGGCGGCAAGCTGTGGG
GCCTGGTTGCCTGTCACCATTATCTGCCGCGCTTCATCCATTTCGAGCTGCGGGCGATCTGCGAACTGCT
CGCCGAAGCGATCGCGACGCGGATCACCGCGCTTGAGAGCTTCGCGCAGAGCCAGTCGGAGCTGTTCGTG
CAGCGGCTCGAACAGCGCATGATCGAAGCGATCACCCGTGAAGGCGATTGGCGCGCAGCGATTTTCGACA
CCAGCCAATCGATCCTGCAGCCGCTGCACGCCGACGGTTGCGCGCTGGTGTACGAAGACCAGATCAGGAC
CATCGGTGACGTACCTTCCACGCAGGATGTTCGCGAGATCGCCGGGTGGCTCGATCGCCAGCCACGTGCG
GCGGTGACCTCGACCGCGTCGCTCGGACTCGACGTGCCGGAGCTCGCGCATCTGACGCGGATGGCGAGCG
GCGTGGTCGCGGCGCCGATTTCGGATCATCGCGGCGAGTTTCTGATGTGGTTCCGCCCCGAGCGCGTCCA
CACCGTTACCTGGGGCGGCGATCCGAAGAAGCCGTTCACGATGGGCGATACACCGGCGGATCTGTCGCCG
CGGCGCTCCTTCGCCAAATGGCATCAGGTTGTCGAAGGCACGTCCGATCCGTGGACGGCCGCCGATCTCG
CCGCGGCTCGCACCATCGGTCAGACCGTCGCCGACATCGTGCTGCAATTCCGCGCGGTGCGGACACTGAT
CGCCCGCGAACAGTACGAACAGTTTTCGTCCCAGGTGCACGCTTCGATGCAGCCGGTGCTGATCACCGAC
GCCGAAGGCCGCATCCTGCTGATGAACGACTCGTTCCGCGACATGTTGCCGGCGGGGTCGCCATCCGCCG
TCCATCTCGACGATCTCGCCGGGTTCTTCGTCGAATCGAACGATTTCCTGCGCAACGTCGCCGAACTGAT
CGATCACGGCCGCGGGTGGCGCGGCGAAGTTCTGCTGCGCGGCGCAGGTAATCGCCCGTTGCCGCTGGCA
GTGCGCGCCGATCCGGTGACGCGCACGGAGGACCAGTCGCTCGGCTTCGTGCTGATCTTCAGCGACGCTA
CCGATCGTCGCACCGCAGATGCCGCACGCACGCGTTTCCAGGAAGGCATTCTTGCCAGCGCACGTCCCGG
CGTGCGGCTCGACTCCAAGTCCGACCTCTTGCACGAGAAGCTGCTGTCCGCGCTGGTCGAGAACGCGCAG
CTTGCCGCATTGGAAATTACTTACGGCGTCGAAACCGGACGCATCGCCGAGCTGCTCGAAGGCGTTCGCC
AGTCGATGCTGCGCACCGCCGAAGTGCTCGGCCATCTGGTGCAGCACGCGGCGCGCACGGCCGGCAGCGA
CAGCTCGAGCAATGGCTCGCAGAACAAGAAGTAGCCAGGCATCAAATAAAACGAAAGGCTCAGTCGAAAG
ACTGGGACTTTCGTTTTATCTGTTGTTTGTCGGTGAACGCTCTCTACTAGAGTCACACTGGCTCACCTTC
GGGTGGGCCTTTCTGCGTTTATAGGTACCCGTGGATCCTCTAGAGTCGACCTGCAGGCATGCAAGCTTCC
TAGGCGTTCGGCTGCGGCGAGCGGTATCAGCTCACTCAAAGGCGGTAATACGGTTATCCACAGAATCAGG
GGATAACGCATGCAAGAACATGTGAGCAAAAGGCCAGCAAAAGGCCAGGAACCGTAAAAAGGCCGCGTTG
CTGGCGTTTTTCCATAGGCTCCGCCCCCCTGACGAGCATCACAAAAATCGACGCTCAAGTCAGAGGTGGC
GAAACCCGACAGGACTATAAAGATACCAGGCGTTTCCCCCTGGAAGCTCCCTCGTGCGCTCTCCTGTTCC
GACCCTGCCGCTTACCGGATACCTGTCCGCCTTTCTCCCTTCGGGAAGCGTGGCGCTTTCTCATAGCTCA
CGCTGTAGGTATCTCAGTTCGGTGTAGGTCGTTCGCTCCAAGCTGGGCTGTGTGCACGAACCCCCCGTTC
AGCCCGACCGCTGCGCCTTATCCGGTAACTATCGTCTTGAGTCCAACCCGGTAAGACACGACTTATCGCC
ACTGGCAGCAGCCACTGGTAACAGGATTAGCAGAGCGAGGTATGTAGGCGGTGCTACAGAGTTCTTGAAG
TGGTGGCCTAACTACGGCTACACTAGAAGGACAGTATTTGGTATCTGCGCTCTGCTGAAGCCAGTTACCT
TCGGAAAAAGAGTT
